>Addgene plasmid #198188 | pcmv3-STING-C1471S-FLAG | addgene full sequence | sequence record 389090 | Addgene Partial NGS Result
GACGGATCGGGAGATCTCCCGATCCCCTATGGTGCACTCTCAGTACAATCTGCTCTGATGCCGCATAGTT
AAGCCAGTATCTGCTCCCTGCTTGTGTGTTGGAGGTCGCTGAGTAGTGCGCGAGCAAAATTTAAGCTACA
ACAAGGCAAGGCTTGACCGACAATTGCATGAAGAATCTGCTTAGGGTTAGGCGTTTTGCGCTGCTTCGCG
AGTACATTTATATTGGCTCATGTCCAATATGACCGCCATGTTGACATTGATTATTGACTAGTTATTAATA
GTAATCAATTACGGGGTCATTAGTTCATAGCCCATATATGGAGTTCCGCGTTACATAACTTACGGTAAAT
GGCCCGCCTGGCTGACCGCCCAACGACCCCCGCCCATTGACGTCAATAATGACGTATGTTCCCATAGTAA
CGCCAATAGGGACTTTCCATTGACGTCAATGGGTGGAGTATTTACGGTAAACTGCCCACTTGGCAGTACA
TCAAGTGTATCATATGCCAAGTCCGCCCCCTATTGACGTCAATGACGGTAAATGGCCCGCCTGGCATTAT
GCCCAGTACATGACCTTACGGGACTTTCCTACTTGGCAGTACATCTACGTATTAGTCATCGCTATTACCA
TGGTGATGCGGTTTTGGCAGTACACCAATGGGCGTGGATAGCGGTTTGACTCACGGGGATTTCCAAGTCT
CCACCCCATTGACGTCAATGGGAGTTTGTTTTGGCACCAAAATCAACGGGACTTTCCAAAATGTCGTAAT
AACCCCGCCCCGTTGACGCAAATGGGCGGTAGGCGTGTACGGTGGGAGGTCTATATAAGCAGAGCTCGTT
TAGTGAACCGTCAGATCCTCACTCTCTTCCGCATCGCTGTCTGCGAGGGCCAGCTGTTGGGCTCGCGGTT
GAGGACAAACTCTTCGCGGTCTTTCCAGTACTCTTGGATCGGAAACCCGTCGGCCTCCGAACGGTACTCC
GCCACCGAGGGACCTGAGCGAGTCCGCATCGACCGGATCGGAAAACCTCTCGAGAAAGGCGTCTAACCAG
TCACAGTCGCAAGGTAGGCTGAGCACCGTGGCGGGCGGCAGCGGGTGGCGGTCGGGGTTGTTTCTGGCGG
AGGTGCTGCTGATGATGTAATTAAAGTAGGCGGTCTTGAGACGGCGGATGGTCGAGGTGAGGTGTGGCAG
GCTTGAGATCCAGCTGTTGGGGTGAGTACTCCCTCTCAAAAGCGGGCATTACTTCTGCGCTAAGATTGTC
AGTTTCCAAAAACGAGGAGGATTTGATATTCACCTGGCCCGATCTGGCCATACACTTGAGTGACAATGAC
ATCCACTTTGCCTTTCTCTCCACAGGTGTCCACTCCCAGGTCCAAGTTTAAACTTTAATACGACTCACTA
TAGGGGCCGCCACCAAGCTTATGCCATACTCCAACCTGCATCCAGCCATCCCACGGCCCAGAGGTCACCG
CTCCAAATATGTAGCCCTCATCTTTCTGGTGGCCAGCCTGATGATCCTTTGGGTGGCAAAGGATCCACCA
AATCACACTCTGAAGTACCTAGCACTTCACCTAGCCTCGCACGAACTTGGACTACTGTTGAAAAACCTCT
GCTGTCTGGCTGAAGAGCTGTGCCATGTCCAGTCCAGGTACCAGGGCAGCTACTGGAAGGCTGTGCGCGC
CTGCCTGGGATGCCCCATCCACTGTATGGCTATGATTCTACTATCGTCTTATTTCTATTTCCTCCAAAAC
ACTGCTGACATATACCTCAGTTGGATGTTTGGCCTTCTGGTCCTCTATAAGTCCCTAAGCATGCTCCTGG
GCCTTCAGAGCTTGACTCCAGCGGAAGTCTCTGCAGTCTCCGAAGAAAAG
[564 nt withheld, positions 1871-2434]
GAGGTTACCATGAATGCCCCCATGACCTCAGTGGCACCTCCTCCCTCCGTACTGTCCCAAGAGCCAAGAC
TCCTCATCAGTGGTATGGATCAGCCTCTCCCACTCCGCACTGACCTCATCGATTACAAGGACGACGATGA
CAAGTGATAATCTAGAGCGGCCGCCGAATTCGGGCCCGTTTAAACCCGCTGATCAGCCTCGACTGTGCCT
TCTAGTTGCCAGCCATCTGTTGTTTGCCCCTCCCCCGTGCCTTCCTTGACCCTGGAAGGTGCCACTCCCA
CTGTCCTTTCCTAATAAAATGAGGAAATTGCATCGCATTGTCTGAGTAGGTGTCATTCTATTCTGGGGGG
TGGGGTGGGGCAGGACAGCAAGGGGGAGGATTGGGAAGACAATAGCAGGCATGCTGGGGATGCGGTGGGC
TCTATGGCTTCTGAGGCGGAAAGAACCAGCTGGGGCTCTAGGGGGTATCCCC
[124 nt withheld, positions 2907-3030]
CGCA
[88 nt withheld, positions 3035-3122]
A
[49 nt withheld, positions 3124-3172]
CCTTTGACGTTGGAGTCCACGTTCTTT
[37 nt withheld, positions 3200-3236]
ACCCTATCTCGGTCTATTCTTTTGATTTATAAGGGATTTTGCCGATTTCGGCCTATTGGTTAAAAAATGA
GCTGATTTAACAAAAATTTAACGCGAATTAATTCTGTGGAATGTGTGTCAGTTAGGGTGTGGAAAGTCCC
CAGGCTCCCCAGCAGGCAGAAGTATGCAAAGCATGCATCTCAATTAGTCAGCAACCAGGTGTGGAAAGTC
CCCAGGCTCCCCAGCAGGCAGAAGTATGCAAAGCATGCATCTCAATTAGTCAGCAACCATAGTCCCGCCC
CTAACTCCGCCCATCCCGCCCCTAACTCCGCCCAGTTCCGCCCATTCTCCGCCCCATGGCTGACTAATTT
TTTTTATTTATGCAGAGGCCGAGGCCGCCTCTGCCTCTGAGCTATTCCAGAAGTAGTGAGGAGGCTTTTT
TGGAGGCCTAGGCTTTTGCAAAAAGCTCTCGGGAGCTTGTATATCCATTTTCGGATCTGATCAGCACGTG
ATGAAAAAGCCTGAACTCACCGCGACGTCTGTCGAGAAGTTTCTGATCGAAAAGTTCGACAGCGTCTCCG
ACCTGATGCAGCTCTCGGAGGGCGAAGAATCTCGTGCTTTCAGCTTCGATGTAGGAGGGCGTGGATATGT
CCTGCGGGTAAATAGCTGCGCCGATGGTTTCTACAAAGATCGTTATGTTTATCGGCACTTTGCATCGGCC
GCGCTCCCGATTCCGGAAGTGCTTGACATTGGGGAATTCAGCGAGAGCCTGACCTATTGCATCTCCCGCC
GTGCACAGGGTGTCACGTTGCAAGACCTGCCTGAAACCGAACTGCCCGCTGTTCTGCAGCCGGTCGCGGA
GGCCATGGATGCGATCGCTGCGGCCGATCTTAGCCAGACGAGCGGGTTCGGCCCATTCGGACCGCAAGGA
ATCGGTCAATACACTACATGGCGTGATTTCATATGCGCGATTGCTGATCCCCATGTGTATCACTGGCAAA
CTGTGATGGACGACACCGTCAGTGCGTCCGTCGCGCAGGCTCTCGATGAGCTGATGCTTTGGGCCGAGGA
CTGCCCCGAAGTCCGGCACCTCGTGCACGCGGATTTCGGCTCCAACAATGTCCTGACGGACAATGGCCGC
ATAACAGCGGTCATTGACTGGAGCGAGGCGATGTTCGGGGATTCCCAATACGAGGTCGCCAACATCTTCT
TCTGGAGGCCGTGGTTGGCTTGTATGGAGCAGCAGACGCGCTACTTCGAGCGGAGGCATCCGGAGCTTGC
AGGATCGCCGCGGCTCCGGGCGTATATGCTCCGCATTGGTCTTGACCAACTCTATCAGAGCTTGGTTGAC
GGCAATTTCGATGATGCAGCTTGGGCGCAGGGTCGATGCGACGCAATCGTCCGATCCGGAGCCGGGACTG
TCGGGCGTACACAAATCGCCCGCAGAAGCGCGGCCGTCTGGACCGATGGCTGTGTAGAAGTACTCGCCGA
TAGTGGAAACCGACGCCCCAGCACTCGTCCGAGGGCAAAGGAATAGCACGTGCTACGAGATTTCGATTCC
ACCGCCGCCTTCTATGAAAGGTTGGGCTTCGGAATCGTTTTCCGGGACGCTGGCTGGATGATCCTCCAGC
GCGGGGATCTCATGCTGGAGTTCTTCGCCCACCCCAACTTGTTTATTGCAGCTTATAATGGTTACAAATA
AAGCAATAGCATCACAAATTTCACAAATAAAGCATTTTTTTCACTGCATTCTAGTTGTGGTTTGTCCAAA
CTCATCAATGTATCTTATCATGTCTGTATACCGTCGACCTCTAGCTAGAGCTTGGCGTAATCATGGTCAT
AGCTGTTTCCTGTGTGAAATTGTTATCCGCTCACAATTCCACACAACATACGAGCCGGAAGCATAAAGTG
TAAAGCCTGGGGTGCCTAATGAGTGAGCTAACTCACATTAATTGCGTTGCGCTCACTGCCCGCTTTCCAG
TCGGGAAACCTGTCGTGCCAGCTGCATTAATGAATCGGCCAACGCGCGGGGAGAGGCGGTTTGCGTATTG
GGCGCTCTTCCGCTTCCTCGCTCACTGACTCGCTGCGCTCGGTCGTTCGGCTGCGGCGAGCGGTATCAGC
TCACTCAAAGGCGGTAATACGGTTATCCACAGAATCAGGGGATAACGCAGGAAAGAACATGTGAGCAAAA
GGCCAGCAAAAGGCCAGGAACCGTAAAAAGGCCGCGTTGCTGGCGTTTTTCCATAGGCTCCGCCCCCCTG
ACGAGCATCACAAAAATCGACGCTCAAGTCAGAGGTGGCGAAACCCGACAGGACTATAAAGATACCAGGC
GTTTCCCCCTGGAAGCTCCCTCGTGCGCTCTCCTGTTCCGACCCTGCCGCTTACCGGATACCTGTCCGCC
TTTCTCCCTTCGGGAAGCGTGGCGCTTTCTCATAGCTCACGCTGTAGGTATCTCAGTTCGGTGTAGGTCG
TTCGCTCCAAGCTGGGCTGTGTGCACGAACCCCCCGTTCAGCCCGACCGCTGCGCCTTATCCGGTAACTA
TCGTCTTGAGTCCAACCCGGTAAGACACGACTTATCGCCACTGGCAGCAGCCACTGGTAACAGGATTAGC
AGAGCGAGGTATGTAGGCGGTGCTACAGAGTTCTTGAAGTGGTGGCCTAACTACGGCTACACTAGAAGAA
CAGTATTTGGTATCTGCGCTCTGCTGAAGCCAGTTACCTTCGGAAAAAGAGTTGGTAGCTCTTGATCCGG
CAAACAAACCACCGCTGGTAGCGGTGGTTTTTTTGTTTGCAAGCAGCAGATTACGCGCAGAAAAAAAGGA
TCTCAAGAAGATCCTTTGATCTTTTCTACGGGGTCTGAGCGCGGAACCCCTATTTGTTTATTTTTCTAAA
TACATTCAAATATGTATCCGCTCATGAATTAATTCTTAGAAAAACTCATCGAGCATCAAATGAAACTGCA
ATTTATTCATATCAGGATTATCAATACCATATTTTTGAAAAAGCCGTTTCTGTAATGAAGGAGAAAACTC
ACCGAGGCAGTTCCATAGGATGGCAAGATCCTGGTATCGGTCTGCGATTCCGACTCGTCCAACATCAATA
CAACCTATTAATTTCCCCTCGTCAAAAATAAGGTTATCAAGTGAGAAATCACCATGAGTGACGACTGAAT
CCGGTGAGAATGGCAAAAGTTTATGCATTTCTTTCCAGACTTGTTCAACAGGCCAGCCATTACGCTCGTC
ATCAAAATCACTCGCATCAACCAAACCGTTATTCATTCGTGATTGCGCCTGAGCGAGACGAAATACGCGA
TCGCTGTTAAAAGGACAATTACAAACAGGAATCGAATGCAACCGGCGCAGGAACACTGCCAGCGCATCAA
CAATATTTTCACCTGAATCAGGATATTCTTCTAATACCTGGAATGCTGTTTTCCCAGGGATCGCAGTGGT
GAGTAACCATGCATCATCAGGAGTACGGATAAAATGCTTGATGGTCGGAAGAGGCATAAATTCCGTCAGC
CAGTTTAGTCTGACCATCTCATCTGTAACATCATTGGCAACGCTACCTTTGCCATGTTTCAGAAACAACT
CTGGCGCATCGGGCTTCCCATACAATCGATAGATTGTCGCACCTGATTGCCCGACATTATCGCGAGCCCA
TTTATACCCATATAAATCAGCATCCATGTTGGAATTTAATCGCGGCCTAGAGCAAGACGTTTCCCGTTGA
ATATGGCTCATAACACCCCTTGTATTACTGTTTATGTAAGCAGACAGTTTTATTGTTCATGACCAAAATC
CCTTAACGTGAGTTTTCGTTCCACTGAGCGTCAGACCCCGTAGAAATCCGCGCACATTTCCCCGAAAAGT
GCCACCTGACGTC
Features (pLannotate 1.2.2; 24 found; start..end, strand, type, name):
     28..80      -  misc_feature   bom (fragment): basis of mobility region from pBR322
    253..632     +  enhancer       CMV enhancer: human cytomegalovirus immediate early enhancer
    634..833     +  promoter       CMV promoter: human cytomegalovirus (CMV) immediate early promoter
    901..939     +  misc_feature   Ad SA (fragment): adenovirus major late transcript splice acceptor (Friedrich and Soriano, 1991)
    972..1181    -  CDS            PTP (fragment): TERM_ADE02 - Experimental evidence at protein level: Swiss-Prot protein existence level 1. Protein covalently bound to the viral DNA that acts as a primer for viral genomic replication by DNA strand displacement. Assembles on the viral origin of replication in an initiation complex with viral polymerase, DBP, host NFIA and host POU2F1/OCT1. During initiation, the polymerase covalently couples the first dCTP with Ser- 580 of pTP. The terminal protein stimulates the template activity over 20 fold compared to protein-free templates. Neo-synthesized viral genomes are linked to two preterminal prot
   1212..1301    +  intron         chimeric intron (fragment): chimera between introns from adenovirus and immunoglobulin heavy chain genes
   1320..1366    +  CDS            IgH signal sequence (fragment): signal sequence from the mouse immunoglobulin heavy chain variable region
   1386..1404    +  promoter       T7 promoter: promoter for bacteriophage T7 RNA polymerase
   1421..2554    +  CDS            Sting1 (sequence partly withheld): STING_MOUSE - Also known as Eris From Mus musculus (Mouse).
   2555..2578    +  CDS            FLAG: FLAG® epitope tag, followed by an enterokinase cleavage site
   2637..2861    +  polyA_signal   bGH poly(A) signal: bovine growth hormone polyadenylation signal
   2865..2886    +  promoter       SV40 promoter (fragment): SV40 enhancer and early promoter
   2907..3335    +  rep_origin     f1 ori (sequence partly withheld): f1 bacteriophage origin of replication; arrow indicates direction of (+) strand synthesis
   3349..3678    +  promoter       SV40 promoter: SV40 enhancer and early promoter
   3727..4752    +  CDS            HygR: aminoglycoside phosphotransferase from E. coli; aph(4)-Ia; confers resistance to hygromycin
   4762..4887    +  CDS            ble (fragment): BLE_KLEPN - Experimental evidence at protein level: Swiss-Prot protein existence level 1. Binding protein with a strong affinity to the bleomycin family of antibiotics. Binds to CL990; an antimitotic-antibiotic compound. From Klebsiella pneumoniae.
   4882..5003    +  polyA_signal   SV40 poly(A) signal: SV40 polyadenylation signal
   5076..5092    -  protein_bind   lac operator: The lac repressor binds to the lac operator to inhibit transcription in E. coli. This inhibition can be relieved by adding lactose or isopropyl-β-D-thiogalactopyranoside (IPTG). lac repressor encoded by lacI
   5100..5130    -  promoter       lac promoter: promoter for the E. coli lac operon
   5145..5166    -  protein_bind   CAP binding site: CAP binding activates transcription in the presence of cAMP. E. coli catabolite activator protein
   5179..5271    -  CDS            lacI (fragment): lac repressor; lacI; The lac repressor binds to the lac operator to inhibit transcription in E. coli. This inhibition can be relieved by adding lactose or isopropyl-β-D-thiogalactopyranoside (IPTG).
   5454..6042    -  rep_origin     ori: high-copy-number ColE1/pMB1/pBR322/pUC origin of replication
   6076..6133    +  promoter       AmpR promoter (fragment): bla
   6142..6957    -  CDS            KanR: aminoglycoside phosphotransferase; aph(3')-Ia; confers resistance to kanamycin in bacteria or G418 (Geneticin®) in eukaryotes
