[The description below was written by a language model from this plasmid's Addgene catalogue record and pLannotate feature annotations shown in this document.]
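Description:
pcmv3-STING-C1471S-FLAG is a mammalian expression plasmid built on the pcmv3 backbone that carries mouse Sting1 (also known as Tmem173) with a cysteine-to-serine substitution. The plasmid name reads "C1471S", but the mutation field specifies cysteine 147, so the name probably contains a typographical slip. The record lists no total vector size, and the annotated sequence of about 7.1 kb is labelled a partial NGS result. The plasmid is propagated in E. coli using a high-copy ColE1/pUC-type origin with kanamycin selection from an aph(3')-Ia gene. An f1 origin is also present.

The Sting1 open reading frame is driven by the human CMV immediate-early enhancer and promoter. Between the promoter and the coding sequence are fragments annotated as an adenovirus splice acceptor, a chimeric intron and nearby adenoviral and immunoglobulin sequences. These most likely form a 5' leader/intron module, a type of element commonly included to enhance expression. A T7 promoter lies just upstream of the insert. The coding sequence is fused in frame at its C terminus to a FLAG epitope for detection or immunoprecipitation, and it is terminated by the bovine growth hormone polyadenylation signal. A separate cassette with the SV40 early promoter, a hygromycin resistance gene and the SV40 poly(A) signal would allow selection of stably transfected mammalian cells.

The stated purpose is mammalian expression of FLAG-tagged mutant mouse STING. The associated study concerns alkylation of STING by the itaconate derivative 4-octyl itaconate, so this construct probably serves as a cysteine-site mutant for comparison with wild-type STING when testing which residues are modified, although the record does not say this explicitly.
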