Addgene plasmid #198188: pcmv3-STING-C1471S-FLAG
Purpose: Mammalian expression of FLAG-tagged mouse STING1 C1471S
Depositing lab: Yun Zhao. Depositing organization: BenQ Hospital Affiliated to Nanjing Medical University. Publication: 4-octyl itaconate as a metabolite derivative inhibits inflammation via alkylation of STING. Li W, Li Y, Kang J, Jiang H, Gong W, Chen L, Wu C, Liu M, Wu X, Zhao Y, Ren J. Cell Rep. 2023 Mar 28;42(3):112145. doi: 10.1016/j.celrep.2023.112145. Epub 2023 Feb 28. PubMed 36862550.
Backbone
  Vector backbone: pcmv3
  Total vector size (bp): -1
  Vector type: Mammalian Expression
Growth in bacteria
  Bacterial resistance: Kanamycin, 50 μg/mL
  Growth temperature: 37°C
  Growth strain: DH5alpha
  Copy number: Unknown
Gene/Insert
  Gene/Insert name: TMEM173 (alt name: Sting1)
  Species: M. musculus (mouse)
  Insert size (bp): 1176
  Mutation: The cysteine in STING at position 147 mutates to serine
  GenBank ID: NM_028261.1
  Entrez Gene: Sting1 (a.k.a. 2610307O08Rik, ERIS, MPYS, Mita, STING, STING-beta, Tmem173)
  Promoter: CMV
  Tag / fusion protein: FLAG (C terminal on insert)
  Cloning method: Gibson Cloning
  Sequencing primers: 5′ TGGCCATACACTTGAGTGAC; 3′ ACAGTGGGAGTGGCACCTTC
Terms and licenses: Academic/Nonprofit Terms; Industry Terms: Not Available to Industry
How to cite: pcmv3-STING-C1471S-FLAG was a gift from Yun Zhao (Addgene plasmid # 198188 ; http://n2t.net/addgene:198188 ; RRID:Addgene_198188)
